>Addgene plasmid #143246 | TFORF0943 | addgene full sequence | sequence record 385782 | Addgene NGS Result
TTAATGTAGTCTTATGCAATACTCTTGTAGTCTTGCAACATGGTAACGATGAGTTAGCAACATGCCTTAC
AAGGAGAGAAAAAGCACCGTGCATGCCGATTGGTGGAAGTAAGGTGGTACGATCGTGCCTTATTAGGAAG
GCAACAGACGGGTCTGACATGGATTGGACGAACCACTGAATTGCCGCATTGCAGAGATATTGTATTTAAG
TGCCTAGCTCGATACATAAACGGGTCTCTCTGGTTAGACCAGATCTGAGCCTGGGAGCTCTCTGGCTAAC
TAGGGAACCCACTGCTTAAGCCTCAATAAAGCTTGCCTTGAGTGCTTCAAGTAGTGTGTGCCCGTCTGTT
GTGTGACTCTGGTAACTAGAGATCCCTCAGACCCTTTTAGTCAGTGTGGAAAATCTCTAGCAGTGGCGCC
CGAACAGGGACTTGAAAGCGAAAGGGAAACCAGAGGAGCTCTCTCGACGCAGGACTCGGCTTGCTGAAGC
GCGCACGGCAAGAGGCGAGGGGCGGCGACTGGTGAGTACGCCAAAAATTTTGACTAGCGGAGGCTAGAAG
GAGAGAGATGGGTGCGAGAGCGTCAGTATTAAGCGGGGGAGAATTAGATCGCGATGGGAAAAAATTCGGT
TAAGGCCAGGGGGAAAGAAAAAATATAAATTAAAACATATAGTATGGGCAAGCAGGGAGCTAGAACGATT
CGCAGTTAATCCTGGCCTGTTAGAAACATCAGAAGGCTGTAGACAAATACTGGGACAGCTACAACCATCC
CTTCAGACAGGATCAGAAGAACTTAGATCATTATATAATACAGTAGCAACCCTCTATTGTGTGCATCAAA
GGATAGAGATAAAAGACACCAAGGAAGCTTTAGACAAGATAGAGGAAGAGCAAAACAAAAGTAAGACCAC
CGCACAGCAAGCGGCCGCTGATCTTCAGACCTGGAGGAGGAGATATGAGGGACAATTGGAGAAGTGAATT
ATATAAATATAAAGTAGTAAAAATTGAACCATTAGGAGTAGCACCCACCAAGGCAAAGAGAAGAGTGGTG
CAGAGAGAAAAAAGAGCAGTGGGAATAGGAGCTTTGTTCCTTGGGTTCTTGGGAGCAGCAGGAAGCACTA
TGGGCGCAGCGTCAATGACGCTGACGGTACAGGCCAGACAATTATTGTCTGGTATAGTGCAGCAGCAGAA
CAATTTGCTGAGGGCTATTGAGGCGCAACAGCATCTGTTGCAACTCACAGTCTGGGGCATCAAGCAGCTC
CAGGCAAGAATCCTGGCTGTGGAAAGATACCTAAAGGATCAACAGCTCCTGGGGATTTGGGGTTGCTCTG
GAAAACTCATTTGCACCACTGCTGTGCCTTGGAATGCTAGTTGGAGTAATAAATCTCTGGAACAGATTTG
GAATCACACGACCTGGATGGAGTGGGACAGAGAAATTAACAATTACACAAGCTTAATACACTCCTTAATT
GAAGAATCGCAAAACCAGCAAGAAAAGAATGAACAAGAATTATTGGAATTAGATAAATGGGCAAGTTTGT
GGAATTGGTTTAACATAACAAATTGGCTGTGGTATATAAAATTATTCATAATGATAGTAGGAGGCTTGGT
AGGTTTAAGAATAGTTTTTGCTGTACTTTCTATAGTGAATAGAGTTAGGCAGGGATATTCACCATTATCG
TTTCAGACCCACCTCCCAACCCCGAGGGGACCCATGCATTGCATCTCAATTAGTCAGCAACCAGGTGTGG
AAAGTCCCCAGGCTCCCCAGCAGGCAGAAGTATGCAAAGCATGCGTCTCAATTAGTCAGCAACCATAGTC
CCGCCCCTAACTCCGCCCATCCCGCCCCTAACTCCGCCCAGTTCCGCCCATTCTCCGCCCCATGGCTGAC
TAATTTTTTTTATTTATGCAGAGGCCGAGGCCGCCTCGGCCTCTGAGCTATTCCAGAAGTAGTGAGGAGG
CTTTTTTGGAGGCCTAGGCTTTTGCAAAAAGCTTTCTAGAGGTACCACCGGAGCTTACCATGACCGAGTA
CAAGCCCACGGTGCGCCTCGCCACCCGCGACGACGTCCCCAGGGCCGTACGCACCCTCGCCGCCGCGTTC
GCCGACTACCCCGCCACGCGCCACACCGTCGATCCGGACCGCCACATCGAGCGGGTCACCGAGCTGCAAG
AACTCTTCCTCACGCGCGTCGGGCTCGACATCGGCAAGGTGTGGGTCGCGGACGACGGCGCCGCCGTGGC
GGTCTGGACCACGCCGGAGAGCGTCGAAGCGGGGGCGGTGTTCGCCGAGATCGGCCCGCGCATGGCCGAG
TTGAGCGGTTCCCGGCTGGCCGCGCAGCAACAGATGGAAGGCCTCCTGGCGCCGCACCGGCCCAAGGAGC
CCGCGTGGTTCCTGGCCACCGTCGGCGTCTCGCCCGACCACCAGGGCAAGGGTCTGGGCAGCGCCGTCGT
GCTCCCCGGAGTGGAGGCGGCCGAGCGCGCCGGGGTGCCCGCCTTCCTGGAGACCTCCGCGCCCCGCAAC
CTCCCCTTCTACGAGCGGCTCGGCTTCACCGTCACCGCCGACGTCGAGGTGCCCGAAGGACCGCGCACCT
GGTGCATGACCCGCAAGCCCGGTGCCAGTTAACGAATTCTAGATCTTGAGACAAATGGCAGTATTCATCC
ACAATTTTAAAAGAAAAGGGGGGATTGGGGGGTACAGTGCAGGGGAAAGAATAGTAGACATAATAGCAAC
AGACATACAAACTAAAGAATTACAAAAACAAATTACAAAAATTCAAAATTTTCGGGTTTATTACAGGGAC
AGCAGAGATCCACTTTGGCGCCGGCTCGAGGCCTGCAGGTGCAAAGATGGATAAAGTTTTAAACAGAGAG
GAATCTTTGCAGCTAATGGACCTTCTAGGTCTTGAAAGGAGTGGGAATTGGCTCCGGTGCCCGTCAGTGG
GCAGAGCGCACATCGCCCACAGTCCCCGAGAAGTTGGGGGGAGGGGTCGGCAATTGAACCGGTGCCTAGA
GAAGGTGGCGCGGGGTAAACTGGGAAAGTGATGTCGTGTACTGGCTCCGCCTTTTTCCCGAGGGTGGGGG
AGAACCGTATATAAGTGCAGTAGTCGCCGTGAACGTTCTTTTTCGCAACGGGTTTGCCGCCAGAACACAG
GTAAGTGCCGTGTGTGGTTCCCGCGGGCCTGGCCTCTTTACGGGTTATGGCCCTTGCGTGCCTTGAATTA
CTTCCACCTGGCTGCAGTACGTGATTCTTGATCCCGAGCTTCGGGTTGGAAGTGGGTGGGAGAGTTCGAG
GCCTTGCGCTTAAGGAGCCCCTTCGCCTCGTGCTTGAGTTGAGGCCTGGCCTGGGCGCTGGGGCCGCCGC
GTGCGAATCTGGTGGCACCTTCGCGCCTGTCTCGCTGCTTTCGATAAGTCTCTAGCCATTTAAAATTTTT
GATGACCTGCTGCGACGCTTTTTTTCTGGCAAGATAGTCTTGTAAATGCGGGCCAAGATCTGCACACTGG
TATTTCGGTTTTTGGGGCCGCGGGCGGCGACGGGGCCCGTGCGTCCCAGCGCACATGTTCGGCGAGGCGG
GGCCTGCGAGCGCGGCCACCGAGAATCGGACGGGGGTAGTCTCAAGCTGGCCGGCCTGCTCTGGTGCCTG
GCCTCGCGCCGCCGTGTATCGCCCCGCCCTGGGCGGCAAGGCTGGCCCGGTCGGCACCAGTTGCGTGAGC
GGAAAGATGGCCGCTTCCCGGCCCTGCTGCAGGGAGCTCAAAATGGAGGACGCGGCGCTCGGGAGAGCGG
GCGGGTGAGTCACCCACACAAAGGAAAAGGGCCTTTCCGTCCTCAGCCGTCGCTTCATGTGACTCCACGG
AGTACCGGGCGCCGTCCAGGCACCTCGATTAGTTCTCGAGCTTTTGGAGTACGTCGTCTTTAGGTTGGGG
GGAGGGGTTTTATGCGATGGAGTTTCCCCACACTGAGTGGGTGGAGACTGAAGTTAGGCCAGCTTGGCAC
TTGATGTAATTCTCCTTGGAATTTGCCCTTTTTGAGTTTGGATCTTGGTTCATTCTCAAGCCTCAGACAG
TGGTTCAAAGTTTTTTTCTTCCATTTCAGGTGTCGTGAGGCTAGCACCGCCACCATGGAAGGGAGCGCGG
TGACTGTCCTTGAGCGCGGAGGGGCGAGCTCGCCGGCGGAGCGCCGGAGCAAGCGGAGGCGCAGGAGCGG
CGGCGACGGCGGCGGCGGCGGCGGCGCCCGAGCACCCGAGGGGGTCCGAGCCCCGGCAGCCGGCCAGCCC
CGCGCCACAAAGGGAGCGCCCCCGCCGCCCGGCACCCCGCCTCCCTCCCCAATGTCCTCGGCCATCGAAA
GGAAGAGCCTGGACCCTTCAGAGGAACCAGTGGATGAGGTGCTGCAGATCCCCCCATCCCTGCTGACATG
CGGCGGCTGCCAGCAGAACATTGGGGACCGCTACTTCCTGAAGGCCATCGACCAGTACTGGCACGAGGAC
TGCCTGAGCTGCGACCTCTGTGGCTGCCGGCTGGGTGAGGTGGGGCGGCGCCTCTACTACAAACTGGGCC
GGAAGCTCTGCCGGAGAGACTATCTCAGGCTTTTTGGGCAAGACGGTCTCTGCGCATCCTGTGACAAGCG
GATTCGTGCCTATGAGATGACAATGCGGGTGAAAGACAAAGTGTATCACCTGGAATGTTTCAAATGCGCC
GCCTGTCAGAAGCATTTCTGTGTAGGTGACAGATACCTCCTCATCAACTCTGACATAGTGTGCGAACAGG
ACATCTACGAGTGGACTAAGATCAATGGGATGATATAGTAATGAACTAGTCCGTAACTTGAAAGTATTTC
GATTTCTTGGCTTTATATATCTTGTGGAAAGGACGAGCTTGAAAGAATCTCAAGATGGACACGCGTTAAG
TCGACAATCAACCTCTGGATTACAAAATTTGTGAAAGATTGACTGGTATTCTTAACTATGTTGCTCCTTT
TACGCTATGTGGATACGCTGCTTTAATGCCTTTGTATCATGCTATTGCTTCCCGTATGGCTTTCATTTTC
TCCTCCTTGTATAAATCCTGGTTGCTGTCTCTTTATGAGGAGTTGTGGCCCGTTGTCAGGCAACGTGGCG
TGGTGTGCACTGTGTTTGCTGACGCAACCCCCACTGGTTGGGGCATTGCCACCACCTGTCAGCTCCTTTC
CGGGACTTTCGCTTTCCCCCTCCCTATTGCCACGGCGGAACTCATCGCCGCCTGCCTTGCCCGCTGCTGG
ACAGGGGCTCGGCTGTTGGGCACTGACAATTCCGTGGTGTTGTCGGGGAAATCATCGTCCTTTCCTTGGC
TGCTCGCCTGTGTTGCCACCTGGATTCTGCGCGGGACGTCCTTCTGCTACGTCCCTTCGGCCCTCAATCC
AGCGGACCTTCCTTCCCGCGGCCTGCTGCCGGCTCTGCGGCCTCTTCCGCGTCTTCGCCTTCGCCCTCAG
ACGAGTCGGATCTCCCTTTGGGCCGCCTCCCCGCGTCGACTTTAAGACCAATGACTTACAAGGCAGCTGT
AGATCTTAGCCACTTTTTAAAAGAAAAGGGGGGACTGGAAGGGCTAATTCACTCCCAACGAAGACAAGAT
CTGCTTTTTGCTTGTACTGGGTCTCTCTGGTTAGACCAGATCTGAGCCTGGGAGCTCTCTGGCTAACTAG
GGAACCCACTGCTTAAGCCTCAATAAAGCTTGCCTTGAGTGCTTCAAGTAGTGTGTGCCCGTCTGTTGTG
TGACTCTGGTAACTAGAGATCCCTCAGACCCTTTTAGTCAGTGTGGAAAATCTCTAGCAGTACGTATAGT
AGTTCATGTCATCTTATTATTCAGTATTTATAACTTGCAAAGAAATGAATATCAGAGAGTGAGAGGAACT
TGTTTATTGCAGCTTATAATGGTTACAAATAAAGCAATAGCATCACAAATTTCACAAATAAAGCATTTTT
TTCACTGCATTCTAGTTGTGGTTTGTCCAAACTCATCAATGTATCTTATCATGTCTGGCTCTAGCTATCC
CGCCCCTAACTCCGCCCATCCCGCCCCTAACTCCGCCCAGTTCCGCCCATTCTCCGCCCCATGGCTGACT
AATTTTTTTTATTTATGCAGAGGCCGAGGCCGCCTCGGCCTCTGAGCTATTCCAGAAGTAGTGAGGAGGC
TTTTTTGGAGGCCTAGGGACGTACCCAATTCGCCCTATAGTGAGTCGTATTACGCGCGCTCACTGGCCGT
CGTTTTACAACGTCGTGACTGGGAAAACCCTGGCGTTACCCAACTTAATCGCCTTGCAGCACATCCCCCT
TTCGCCAGCTGGCGTAATAGCGAAGAGGCCCGCACCGATCGCCCTTCCCAACAGTTGCGCAGCCTGAATG
GCGAATGGG
[124 nt withheld, positions 6380-6503]
C
[91 nt withheld, positions 6505-6595]
A
[49 nt withheld, positions 6597-6645]
CCTTTGACGTTGGAGTCCACGTTCTTT
[37 nt withheld, positions 6673-6709]
ACCCTATCTCGGTCTATTCTTTTGATTTATAAGGGATTTTGCCGATTTCGGCCTATTGGTTAAAAAATGA
GCTGATTTAACAAAAATTTAACGCGAATTTTAACAAAATATTAACGCTTACAATTTAGGTGGCACTTTTC
GGGGAAATGTGCGCGGAACCCCTATTTGTTTATTTTTCTAAATACATTCAAATATGTATCCGCTCATGAG
ACAATAACCCTGATAAATGCTTCAATAATATTGAAAAAGGAAGAGTATGAGTATTCAACATTTCCGTGTC
GCCCTTATTCCCTTTTTTGCGGCATTTTGCCTTCCTGTTTTTGCTCACCCAGAAACGCTGGTGAAAGTAA
AAGATGCTGAAGATCAGTTGGGTGCACGAGTGGGTTACATCGAACTGGATCTCAACAGCGGTAAGATCCT
TGAGAGTTTTCGCCCCGAAGAACGTTTTCCAATGATGAGCACTTTTAAAGTTCTGCTATGTGGCGCGGTA
TTATCCCGTATTGACGCCGGGCAAGAGCAACTCGGTCGCCGCATACACTATTCTCAGAATGACTTGGTTG
AGTACTCACCAGTCACAGAAAAGCATCTTACGGATGGCATGACAGTAAGAGAATTATGCAGTGCTGCCAT
AACCATGAGTGATAACACTGCGGCCAACTTACTTCTGACAACGATCGGAGGACCGAAGGAGCTAACCGCT
TTTTTGCACAACATGGGGGATCATGTAACTCGCCTTGATCGTTGGGAACCGGAGCTGAATGAAGCCATAC
CAAACGACGAGCGTGACACCACGATGCCTGTAGCAATGGCAACAACGTTGCGCAAACTATTAACTGGCGA
ACTACTTACTCTAGCTTCCCGGCAACAATTAATAGACTGGATGGAGGCGGATAAAGTTGCAGGACCACTT
CTGCGCTCGGCCCTTCCGGCTGGCTGGTTTATTGCTGATAAATCTGGAGCCGGTGAGCGTGGGTCTCGCG
GTATCATTGCAGCACTGGGGCCAGATGGTAAGCCCTCCCGTATCGTAGTTATCTACACGACGGGGAGTCA
GGCAACTATGGATGAACGAAATAGACAGATCGCTGAGATAGGTGCCTCACTGATTAAGCATTGGTAACTG
TCAGACCAAGTTTACTCATATATACTTTAGATTGATTTAAAACTTCATTTTTAATTTAAAAGGATCTAGG
TGAAGATCCTTTTTGATAATCTCATGACCAAAATCCCTTAACGTGAGTTTTCGTTCCACTGAGCGTCAGA
CCCCGTAGAAAAGATCAAAGGATCTTCTTGAGATCCTTTTTTTCTGCGCGTAATCTGCTGCTTGCAAACA
AAAAAACCACCGCTACCAGCGGTGGTTTGTTTGCCGGATCAAGAGCTACCAACTCTTTTTCCGAAGGTAA
CTGGCTTCAGCAGAGCGCAGATACCAAATACTGTTCTTCTAGTGTAGCCGTAGTTAGGCCACCACTTCAA
GAACTCTGTAGCACCGCCTACATACCTCGCTCTGCTAATCCTGTTACCAGTGGCTGCTGCCAGTGGCGAT
AAGTCGTGTCTTACCGGGTTGGACTCAAGACGATAGTTACCGGATAAGGCGCAGCGGTCGGGCTGAACGG
GGGGTTCGTGCACACAGCCCAGCTTGGAGCGAACGACCTACACCGAACTGAGATACCTACAGCGTGAGCT
ATGAGAAAGCGCCACGCTTCCCGAAGGGAGAAAGGCGGACAGGTATCCGGTAAGCGGCAGGGTCGGAACA
GGAGAGCGCACGAGGGAGCTTCCAGGGGGAAACGCCTGGTATCTTTATAGTCCTGTCGGGTTTCGCCACC
TCTGACTTGAGCGTCGATTTTTGTGATGCTCGTCAGGGGGGCGGAGCCTATGGAAAAACGCCAGCAACGC
GGCCTTTTTACGGTTCCTGGCCTTTTGCTGGCCTTTTGCTCACATGTTCTTTCCTGCGTTATCCCCTGAT
TCTGTGGATAACCGTATTACCGCCTTTGAGTGAGCTGATACCGCTCGCCGCAGCCGAACGACCGAGCGCA
GCGAGTCAGTGAGCGAGGAAGCGGAAGAGCGCCCAATACGCAAACCGCCTCTCCCCGCGCGTTGGCCGAT
TCATTAATGCAGCTGGCACGACAGGTTTCCCGACTGGAAAGCGGGCAGTGAGCGCAACGCAATTAATGTG
AGTTAGCTCACTCATTAGGCACCCCAGGCTTTACACTTTATGCTTCCGGCTCGTATGTTGTGTGGAATTG
TGAGCGGATAACAATTTCACACAGGAAACAGCTATGACCATGATTACGCCAAGCGCGCAATTAACCCTCA
CTAAAGGGAACAAAAGCTGGAGCTGCAAGC
Features (pLannotate 1.2.2; 32 found; start..end, strand, type, name):
      5..231     +  promoter       RSV promoter: Rous sarcoma virus enhancer/promoter
    232..412     +  LTR            5' LTR (truncated): truncated 5' long terminal repeat (LTR) from HIV-1
    459..584     +  misc_feature   HIV-1 Ψ: packaging signal of human immunodeficiency virus type 1
    568..931     +  CDS            HIV-1 gag (fragment): gag protein from human immunodeficiency virus 1; gag
   1077..1310    +  misc_feature   RRE: The Rev response element (RRE) of HIV-1 allows for Rev-dependent mRNA export from the nucleus to the cytoplasm.
   1687..1713    +  CDS            Rev (fragment): human immunodeficiency virus 1 (HIV-1) Rev protein; rev; enhances nuclear export of unspliced and incompletely spliced viral mRNAs
   1720..1743    +  promoter       SV40 promoter (fragment): SV40 early promoter
   1744..1815    +  promoter       SV40 promoter (fragment): SV40 enhancer and early promoter
   1839..1974    +  rep_origin     SV40 ori: SV40 origin of replication
   2020..2616    +  CDS            PuroR (fragment): puromycin N-acetyltransferase; pac from Streptomyces; confers resistance to puromycin
   2665..2782    +  misc_feature   cPPT/CTS: central polypurine tract and central termination sequence of HIV-1
   2847..2913    +  CDS            small t antigen (fragment): SV40 (simian virus 40) small t antigen
   2920..4098    +  promoter       EF-1α promoter: strong constitutive promoter for human elongation factor EF-1α
   4208..4225    +  promoter       chicken β-actin promoter (fragment): contains a 21-bp deletion relative to the standard chicken β-actin promoter
   4322..4795    +  CDS            LMO2: RBTN2_HUMAN - Also known as RBTN2, RBTNL1, RHOM2, TTG2. Experimental evidence at protein level: Swiss-Prot protein existence level 1. Acts with TAL1/SCL to regulate red blood cell development. Also acts with LDB1 to maintain erythroid precursors in an immature state. From Homo sapiens (Human).
   4811..4864    +  promoter       U6 promoter (fragment): RNA polymerase III promoter for human U6 snRNA
   4906..5494    +  misc_feature   WPRE: woodchuck hepatitis virus posttranscriptional regulatory element
   5545..5564    +  misc_feature   cPPT/CTS (fragment): central polypurine tract and central termination sequence of HIV-1
   5566..5799    +  LTR            3' LTR (ΔU3): self-inactivating 3' long terminal repeat (LTR) from HIV-1
   5877..5998    +  polyA_signal   SV40 poly(A) signal: SV40 polyadenylation signal
   6038..6173    +  rep_origin     SV40 ori: SV40 origin of replication
   6194..6212    -  promoter       T7 promoter: promoter for bacteriophage T7 RNA polymerase
   6220..6375    +  CDS            lacZα (fragment): LacZα fragment of β-galactosidase; lacZ fragment
   6380..6808    +  rep_origin     f1 ori (sequence partly withheld): f1 bacteriophage origin of replication; arrow indicates direction of (+) strand synthesis
   6861..6965    +  promoter       AmpR promoter: bla
   6966..7826    +  CDS            AmpR: β-lactamase; bla; confers resistance to ampicillin, carbenicillin, and related antibiotics
   7997..8585    +  rep_origin     ori: high-copy-number ColE1/pMB1/pBR322/pUC origin of replication
   8768..8860    +  CDS            lacI (fragment): lac repressor; lacI; The lac repressor binds to the lac operator to inhibit transcription in E. coli. This inhibition can be relieved by adding lactose or isopropyl-β-D-thiogalactopyranoside (IPTG).
   8873..8894    +  protein_bind   CAP binding site: CAP binding activates transcription in the presence of cAMP. E. coli catabolite activator protein
   8909..8939    +  promoter       lac promoter: promoter for the E. coli lac operon
   8947..8963    +  protein_bind   lac operator: The lac repressor binds to the lac operator to inhibit transcription in E. coli. This inhibition can be relieved by adding lactose or isopropyl-β-D-thiogalactopyranoside (IPTG). lac repressor encoded by lacI
   9008..9026    +  promoter       T3 promoter: promoter for bacteriophage T3 RNA polymerase
