[The description below was written by a language model from this plasmid's Addgene catalogue record and pLannotate feature annotations shown in this document.]
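Description:
TFORF0943 is a lentiviral mammalian expression plasmid built on the pLX_TRC317 backbone and carrying the human LMO2 open reading frame. It belongs to a barcoded transcription factor ORF collection. It is maintained in E. coli through a high-copy ColE1/pUC-type origin with ampicillin resistance (AmpR), and it also contains an f1 origin and remnants of a lac/T7/T3 cloning region. The depositor notes that the plasmid can recombine, a common issue with LTR-containing vectors. The sequenced record is 9,049 nt, consistent with the stated backbone and insert sizes.

The viral portion has a third-generation, self-inactivating layout. An RSV promoter drives a truncated HIV-1 5' LTR, followed by the Ψ packaging signal with a gag fragment, the RRE for Rev-dependent export, a cPPT/CTS element, and a ΔU3 3' LTR followed by an SV40 poly(A) signal. Two expression units lie between the LTRs. An SV40 early promoter/origin region drives puromycin N-acetyltransferase for selection of transduced cells. Downstream, the EF-1α promoter drives the LMO2 coding sequence, with a WPRE after it to enhance transcript stability and expression. LMO2 is annotated as acting with TAL1/SCL and LDB1 in erythroid development. Several very short annotated hits (chicken β-actin promoter, U6 promoter, small t antigen, Rev) are probably incidental matches rather than functional parts.

According to the record, each ORF in the collection is paired with a unique 24-bp barcode, although the feature table does not annotate it. The barcode identifies the overexpressed factor in pooled screens, such as directed differentiation experiments.
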