Addgene plasmid #143246: TFORF0943
Purpose: Lentiviral vector for overexpressing transcription factor ORFs with unique 24-bp barcodes. Barcodes facilitate identification of transcription factors in pooled screens.
Depositing lab: Feng Zhang. Depositing organization: Broad Institute. Publication: A transcription factor atlas of directed differentiation. Joung J, Ma S, Tay T, Geiger-Schuller KR, Kirchgatterer PC, Verdine VK, Guo B, Arias-Garcia MA, Allen WE, Singh A, Kuksenko O, Abudayyeh OO, Gootenberg JS, Fu Z, Macrae RK, Buenrostro JD, Regev A, Zhang F. Cell. 2023 Jan 5;186(1):209-229.e26. doi: 10.1016/j.cell.2022.11.026. PubMed 36608654.
Backbone
  Vector backbone: pLX_TRC317
  Backbone manufacturer: Broad Institute Genetic Perturbation Platform
  Backbone size w/o insert (bp): 8264
  Vector type: Mammalian Expression, Lentiviral
  Selectable markers: Puromycin
Growth in bacteria
  Bacterial resistance: Ampicillin, 100 μg/mL
  Growth temperature: 37°C
  Growth strain: NEB Stable
  Copy number: High Copy
Gene/Insert
  Gene/Insert name: LMO2
  Species: H. sapiens (human)
  Insert size (bp): 785
  Entrez Gene: LMO2 (a.k.a. LMO-2, RBTN2, RBTNL1, RHOM2, TTG2)
  Promoter: EF1a
  Cloning method: Unknown
  Sequencing primers: 5′ GGGTGGAGACTGAAGTTAGGCCAG; 3′ CACATAGCGTAAAAGGAGCAACATAG
Terms and licenses: Academic/Nonprofit Terms; Industry Terms: Not Available to Industry
Depositor comments: NM_005574,ENST00000257818 . The transcription factor ORF portion of this plasmid was synthesized by Genewiz. Please test multiple small colonies in case of plasmid recombination. To make this collection available in a timely manner, a portion of this collection was not fully sequenced by Addgene. If an Addgene verified full plasmid sequence is not available, please contact us prior to placing an order to request the full sequence.
How to cite: TFORF0943 was a gift from Feng Zhang (Addgene plasmid # 143246 ; http://n2t.net/addgene:143246 ; RRID:Addgene_143246)
