>Addgene plasmid #143246 | TFORF0943 | depositor partial sequence | sequence record 281876 | Insert
ACCGCCACCATGGAAGGGAGCGCGGTGACTGTCCTTGAGCGCGGAGGGGCGAGCTCGCCGGCGGAGCGCC
GGAGCAAGCGGAGGCGCAGGAGCGGCGGCGACGGCGGCGGCGGCGGCGGCGCCCGAGCACCCGAGGGGGT
CCGAGCCCCGGCAGCCGGCCAGCCCCGCGCCACAAAGGGAGCGCCCCCGCCGCCCGGCACCCCGCCTCCC
TCCCCAATGTCCTCGGCCATCGAAAGGAAGAGCCTGGACCCTTCAGAGGAACCAGTGGATGAGGTGCTGC
AGATCCCCCCATCCCTGCTGACATGCGGCGGCTGCCAGCAGAACATTGGGGACCGCTACTTCCTGAAGGC
CATCGACCAGTACTGGCACGAGGACTGCCTGAGCTGCGACCTCTGTGGCTGCCGGCTGGGTGAGGTGGGG
CGGCGCCTCTACTACAAACTGGGCCGGAAGCTCTGCCGGAGAGACTATCTCAGGCTTTTTGGGCAAGACG
GTCTCTGCGCATCCTGTGACAAGCGGATTCGTGCCTATGAGATGACAATGCGGGTGAAAGACAAAGTGTA
TCACCTGGAATGTTTCAAATGCGCCGCCTGTCAGAAGCATTTCTGTGTAGGTGACAGATACCTCCTCATC
AACTCTGACATAGTGTGCGAACAGGACATCTACGAGTGGACTAAGATCAATGGGATGATATAGTAATGAA
CTAGTCCGTAACTTGAAAGTATTTCGATTTCTTGGCTTTATATATCTTGTGGAAAGGACGAGCTTGAAAG
AATCTCAAGATGGAC
