>Addgene plasmid #143246 | TFORF0943 | depositor partial sequence | sequence record 281877 | Barcode
GCTTGAAAGAATCTCAAGATGGAC
